Addgene plasmid #73840: pJK040 (pET-PurQ-A128T)
Purpose: Produces Bacillus subtilis formylglycinamidine ribonucleotide synthetase glutaminase subunit, A128T mutant (PurQ-A128T)
Depositing lab: T. J. Kappock & JoAnne Stubbe. Depositing organization: Massachusetts Institute of Technology. Publication: The formylglycinamide ribonucleotide amidotransferase complex from Bacillus subtilis: metabolite-mediated complex formation. Hoskins AA, Anand R, Ealick SE, Stubbe J. Biochemistry. 2004 Aug 17;43(32):10314-27. 10.1021/bi049127h PubMed 15301530.
Backbone
  Vector backbone: pET24a
  Backbone size w/o insert (bp): 5310
  Total vector size (bp): 5980
  Vector type: Bacterial Expression
Growth in bacteria
  Bacterial resistance: Kanamycin, 50 μg/mL
  Growth temperature: 37°C
  Growth strain: DH5alpha
  Copy number: Unknown
Gene/Insert
  Gene/Insert name: formylglycinamidine ribonucleotide synthetase, glutaminase subunit (alt names: purQ; BSU06470)
  Species: Bacillus subtilis
  Mutation: A128T mutant
  GenBank ID: NP_388529
  Promoter: T7
  Cloning method: Restriction Enzyme; 5′ cloning site NdeI (not destroyed); 3′ cloning site XhoI (not destroyed)
  Sequencing primers: 5′ T7 promoter; 3′ T7 terminator
Resource information
  A portion of this plasmid was derived from a plasmid made by: Constructed by T. J. Kappock in the lab of J. Stubbe (MIT).
Terms and licenses: Academic/Nonprofit Terms; Industry Terms: Not Available to Industry
Depositor comments: TEMPORARY: Am a little uncertain of the 3'-UTR region sequence between the XhoI site and stop codon. Original sequencing files were not available.
How to cite: pJK040 (pET-PurQ-A128T) was a gift from T. J. Kappock & JoAnne Stubbe (Addgene plasmid # 73840 ; http://n2t.net/addgene:73840 ; RRID:Addgene_73840)
