[The description below was written by a language model from this plasmid's Addgene catalogue record and pLannotate feature annotations shown in this document.]
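Description:
pJK040 (pET-PurQ-A128T) is a bacterial expression plasmid built on the pET24a backbone for producing the glutaminase subunit (PurQ) of Bacillus subtilis formylglycinamidine ribonucleotide synthetase carrying an A128T substitution. It is selected with kanamycin through an aph(3')-Ia resistance gene and replicates from a pBR322-type ColE1 origin accompanied by the bom region and the rop gene, which restrains copy number. The catalogue lists copy number as unknown. An f1 origin is also present. Short annotated fragments of a tetracycline resistance gene and an AmpR promoter appear to be backbone remnants rather than functional markers.

The purQ coding sequence was inserted between NdeI and XhoI sites, both retained, downstream of a T7 promoter, a lac operator and the phage T7 gene 10 ribosome binding site, with a T7 terminator at the far end. A plasmid-borne lacI gene supplies repressor, so transcription depends on T7 RNA polymerase from the host and is inducible with IPTG. A vector-derived His-tag sequence lies some distance downstream of the annotated purQ reading frame. The depositor refers to a stop codon ahead of the XhoI site, which suggests the protein is made untagged, but also notes uncertainty about the sequence of this 3' region, so this should be verified. The deposited sequence is slightly shorter than the total size given in the catalogue.

PurQ generates ammonia from glutamine within the three-subunit FGAM synthase complex (with PurL and PurS) of purine biosynthesis. The plasmid provides recombinant mutant subunit for biochemical study of that complex, though the record does not state the functional consequence of the A128T change.
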