Features (pLannotate 1.2.2; 19 found; start..end, strand, type, name):
     12..467     +  rep_origin     f1 ori (sequence partly withheld): f1 bacteriophage origin of replication; arrow indicates direction of (+) strand synthesis
    494..551     +  promoter       AmpR promoter (fragment): bla
    560..1375    -  CDS            KanR: aminoglycoside phosphotransferase; aph(3')-Ia; confers resistance to kanamycin in bacteria or G418 (Geneticin®) in eukaryotes
   1497..2085    +  rep_origin     ori: high-copy-number ColE1/pMB1/pBR322/pUC origin of replication
   2271..2413    -  misc_feature   bom: basis of mobility region from pBR322
   2515..2706    -  CDS            rop: Rop protein, which maintains plasmids at low copy number; rop
   2723..3103    +  CDS            YPB1_ECOLX: Protein predicted: Swiss-Prot protein existence level 4. From Escherichia coli.
   3175..3466    -  CDS            TcR (fragment): tetracycline efflux protein; tet; confers resistance to tetracycline
   3481..3502    -  protein_bind   CAP binding site: CAP binding activates transcription in the presence of cAMP. E. coli catabolite activator protein
   3515..4597    -  CDS            lacI: lac repressor; lacI; The lac repressor binds to the lac operator to inhibit transcription in E. coli. This inhibition can be relieved by adding lactose or isopropyl-β-D-thiogalactopyranoside (IPTG).
   4598..4675    -  promoter       lacI promoter: lacI
   4683..4962    -  CDS            TcR (fragment): tetracycline efflux protein; tet; confers resistance to tetracycline
   4984..5002    +  promoter       T7 promoter: promoter for bacteriophage T7 RNA polymerase
   5003..5027    +  protein_bind   lac operator: The lac repressor binds to the lac operator to inhibit transcription in E. coli. This inhibition can be relieved by adding lactose or isopropyl-β-D-thiogalactopyranoside (IPTG). lac repressor encoded by lacI
   5042..5064    +  RBS            RBS: efficient ribosome binding site from bacteriophage T7 gene 10 (Olins and Rangwala, 1989)
   5072..5752    +  CDS            purQ: PURQ_BACSU - Experimental evidence at protein level: Swiss-Prot protein existence level 1. Part of the phosphoribosylformylglycinamidine synthase complex involved in the purines biosynthetic pathway. Catalyzes the ATP-dependent conversion of formylglycinamide ribonucleotide (FGAR) and glutamine to yield formylglycinamidine ribonucleotide (FGAM) and glutamate. The FGAM synthase complex is composed of three subunits. PurQ produces an ammonia molecule by converting glutamine to glutamate. PurL transfers the ammonia molecule to FGAR to form FGAM in an ATP- dependent manner. PurS interacts with Pur
   5806..5823    +  CDS            9xHis (fragment): 9xHis affinity tag
   5833..5882    +  CDS            SET1 (fragment): solubility-enhancement tag derived from T7 phage gene 10B
   5890..5937    +  terminator     T7 terminator: transcription terminator for bacteriophage T7 RNA polymerase
>Addgene plasmid #73840 | pJK040 (pET-PurQ-A128T) | depositor full sequence | sequence record 136936 | pJK040 (pET-PurQ-A128T) sequence 5962 bps
TGGCGAATGGG
[124 nt withheld, positions 12-135]
C
[91 nt withheld, positions 137-227]
A
[49 nt withheld, positions 229-277]
CCTTTGACGTTGGAGTCCACGTTCTTT
[37 nt withheld, positions 305-341]
ACCCTATCTCGGTCTATTCTTTTGATTTATAAGGGATTTTGCCGATTTCGGCCTATTGGTTAAAAAATGA
GCTGATTTAACAAAAATTTAACGCGAATTTTAACAAAATATTAACGTTTACAATTTCAGGTGGCACTTTT
CGGGGAAATGTGCGCGGAACCCCTATTTGTTTATTTTTCTAAATACATTCAAATATGTATCCGCTCATGA
ATTAATTCTTAGAAAAACTCATCGAGCATCAAATGAAACTGCAATTTATTCATATCAGGATTATCAATAC
CATATTTTTGAAAAAGCCGTTTCTGTAATGAAGGAGAAAACTCACCGAGGCAGTTCCATAGGATGGCAAG
ATCCTGGTATCGGTCTGCGATTCCGACTCGTCCAACATCAATACAACCTATTAATTTCCCCTCGTCAAAA
ATAAGGTTATCAAGTGAGAAATCACCATGAGTGACGACTGAATCCGGTGAGAATGGCAAAAGTTTATGCA
TTTCTTTCCAGACTTGTTCAACAGGCCAGCCATTACGCTCGTCATCAAAATCACTCGCATCAACCAAACC
GTTATTCATTCGTGATTGCGCCTGAGCGAGACGAAATACGCGATCGCTGTTAAAAGGACAATTACAAACA
GGAATCGAATGCAACCGGCGCAGGAACACTGCCAGCGCATCAACAATATTTTCACCTGAATCAGGATATT
CTTCTAATACCTGGAATGCTGTTTTCCCGGGGATCGCAGTGGTGAGTAACCATGCATCATCAGGAGTACG
GATAAAATGCTTGATGGTCGGAAGAGGCATAAATTCCGTCAGCCAGTTTAGTCTGACCATCTCATCTGTA
ACATCATTGGCAACGCTACCTTTGCCATGTTTCAGAAACAACTCTGGCGCATCGGGCTTCCCATACAATC
GATAGATTGTCGCACCTGATTGCCCGACATTATCGCGAGCCCATTTATACCCATATAAATCAGCATCCAT
GTTGGAATTTAATCGCGGCCTAGAGCAAGACGTTTCCCGTTGAATATGGCTCATAACACCCCTTGTATTA
CTGTTTATGTAAGCAGACAGTTTTATTGTTCATGACCAAAATCCCTTAACGTGAGTTTTCGTTCCACTGA
GCGTCAGACCCCGTAGAAAAGATCAAAGGATCTTCTTGAGATCCTTTTTTTCTGCGCGTAATCTGCTGCT
TGCAAACAAAAAAACCACCGCTACCAGCGGTGGTTTGTTTGCCGGATCAAGAGCTACCAACTCTTTTTCC
GAAGGTAACTGGCTTCAGCAGAGCGCAGATACCAAATACTGTCCTTCTAGTGTAGCCGTAGTTAGGCCAC
CACTTCAAGAACTCTGTAGCACCGCCTACATACCTCGCTCTGCTAATCCTGTTACCAGTGGCTGCTGCCA
GTGGCGATAAGTCGTGTCTTACCGGGTTGGACTCAAGACGATAGTTACCGGATAAGGCGCAGCGGTCGGG
CTGAACGGGGGGTTCGTGCACACAGCCCAGCTTGGAGCGAACGACCTACACCGAACTGAGATACCTACAG
CGTGAGCTATGAGAAAGCGCCACGCTTCCCGAAGGGAGAAAGGCGGACAGGTATCCGGTAAGCGGCAGGG
TCGGAACAGGAGAGCGCACGAGGGAGCTTCCAGGGGGAAACGCCTGGTATCTTTATAGTCCTGTCGGGTT
TCGCCACCTCTGACTTGAGCGTCGATTTTTGTGATGCTCGTCAGGGGGGCGGAGCCTATGGAAAAACGCC
AGCAACGCGGCCTTTTTACGGTTCCTGGCCTTTTGCTGGCCTTTTGCTCACATGTTCTTTCCTGCGTTAT
CCCCTGATTCTGTGGATAACCGTATTACCGCCTTTGAGTGAGCTGATACCGCTCGCCGCAGCCGAACGAC
CGAGCGCAGCGAGTCAGTGAGCGAGGAAGCGGAAGAGCGCCTGATGCGGTATTTTCTCCTTACGCATCTG
TGCGGTATTTCACACCGCATATATGGTGCACTCTCAGTACAATCTGCTCTGATGCCGCATAGTTAAGCCA
GTATACACTCCGCTATCGCTACGTGACTGGGTCATGGCTGCGCCCCGACACCCGCCAACACCCGCTGACG
CGCCCTGACGGGCTTGTCTGCTCCCGGCATCCGCTTACAGACAAGCTGTGACCGTCTCCGGGAGCTGCAT
GTGTCAGAGGTTTTCACCGTCATCACCGAAACGCGCGAGGCAGCTGCGGTAAAGCTCATCAGCGTGGTCG
TGAAGCGATTCACAGATGTCTGCCTGTTCATCCGCGTCCAGCTCGTTGAGTTTCTCCAGAAGCGTTAATG
TCTGGCTTCTGATAAAGCGGGCCATGTTAAGGGCGGTTTTTTCCTGTTTGGTCACTGATGCCTCCGTGTA
AGGGGGATTTCTGTTCATGGGGGTAATGATACCGATGAAACGAGAGAGGATGCTCACGATACGGGTTACT
GATGATGAACATGCCCGGTTACTGGAACGTTGTGAGGGTAAACAACTGGCGGTATGGATGCGGCGGGACC
AGAGAAAAATCACTCAGGGTCAATGCCAGCGCTTCGTTAATACAGATGTAGGTGTTCCACAGGGTAGCCA
GCAGCATCCTGCGATGCAGATCCGGAACATAATGGTGCAGGGCGCTGACTTCCGCGTTTCCAGACTTTAC
GAAACACGGAAACCGAAGACCATTCATGTTGTTGCTCAGGTCGCAGACGTTTTGCAGCAGCAGTCGCTTC
ACGTTCGCTCGCGTATCGGTGATTCATTCTGCTAACCAGTAAGGCAACCCCGCCAGCCTAGCCGGGTCCT
CAACGACAGGAGCACGATCATGCGCACCCGTGGGGCCGCCATGCCGGCGATAATGGCCTGCTTCTCGCCG
AAACGTTTGGTGGCGGGACCAGTGACGAAGGCTTGAGCGAGGGCGTGCAAGATTCCGAATACCGCAAGCG
ACAGGCCGATCATCGTCGCGCTCCAGCGAAAGCGGTCCTCGCCGAAAATGACCCAGAGCGCTGCCGGCAC
CTGTCCTACGAGTTGCATGATAAAGAAGACAGTCATAAGTGCGGCGACGATAGTCATGCCCCGCGCCCAC
CGGAAGGAGCTGACTGGGTTGAAGGCTCTCAAGGGCATCGGTCGAGATCCCGGTGCCTAATGAGTGAGCT
AACTTACATTAATTGCGTTGCGCTCACTGCCCGCTTTCCAGTCGGGAAACCTGTCGTGCCAGCTGCATTA
ATGAATCGGCCAACGCGCGGGGAGAGGCGGTTTGCGTATTGGGCGCCAGGGTGGTTTTTCTTTTCACCAG
TGAGACGGGCAACAGCTGATTGCCCTTCACCGCCTGGCCCTGAGAGAGTTGCAGCAAGCGGTCCACGCTG
GTTTGCCCCAGCAGGCGAAAATCCTGTTTGATGGTGGTTAACGGCGGGATATAACATGAGCTGTCTTCGG
TATCGTCGTATCCCACTACCGAGATATCCGCACCAACGCGCAGCCCGGACTCGGTAATGGCGCGCATTGC
GCCCAGCGCCATCTGATCGTTGGCAACCAGCATCGCAGTGGGAACGATGCCCTCATTCAGCATTTGCATG
GTTTGTTGAAAACCGGACATGGCACTCCAGTCGCCTTCCCGTTCCGCTATCGGCTGAATTTGATTGCGAG
TGAGATATTTATGCCAGCCAGCCAGACGCAGACGCGCCGAGACAGAACTTAATGGGCCCGCTAACAGCGC
GATTTGCTGGTGACCCAATGCGACCAGATGCTCCACGCCCAGTCGCGTACCGTCTTCATGGGAGAAAATA
ATACTGTTGATGGGTGTCTGGTCAGAGACATCAAGAAATAACGCCGGAACATTAGTGCAGGCAGCTTCCA
CAGCAATGGCATCCTGGTCATCCAGCGGATAGTTAATGATCAGCCCACTGACGCGTTGCGCGAGAAGATT
GTGCACCGCCGCTTTACAGGCTTCGACGCCGCTTCGTTCTACCATCGACACCACCACGCTGGCACCCAGT
TGATCGGCGCGAGATTTAATCGCCGCGACAATTTGCGACGGCGCGTGCAGGGCCAGACTGGAGGTGGCAA
CGCCAATCAGCAACGACTGTTTGCCCGCCAGTTGTTGTGCCACGCGGTTGGGAATGTAATTCAGCTCCGC
CATCGCCGCTTCCACTTTTTCCCGCGTTTTCGCAGAAACGTGGCTGGCCTGGTTCACCACGCGGGAAACG
GTCTGATAAGAGACACCGGCATACTCTGCGACATCGTATAACGTTACTGGTTTCACATTCACCACCCTGA
ATTGACTCTCTTCCGGGCGCTATCATGCCATACCGCGAAAGGTTTTGCGCCATTCGATGGTGTCCGGGAT
CTCGACGCTCTCCCTTATGCGACTCCTGCATTAGGAAGCAGCCCAGTAGTAGGTTGAGGCCGTTGAGCAC
CGCCGCCGCAAGGAATGGTGCATGCAAGGAGATGGCGCCCAACAGTCCCCCGGCCACGGGGCCTGCCACC
ATACCCACGCCGAAACAAGCGCTCATGAGCCCGAAGTGGCGAGCCCGATCTTCCCCATCGGTGATGTCGG
CGATATAGGCGCCAGCAACCGCACCTGTGGCGCCGGTGATGCCGGCCACGATGCGTCCGGCGTAGAGGAT
CGAGATCTCGATCCCGCGAAATTAATACGACTCACTATAGGGGAATTGTGAGCGGATAACAATTCCCCTC
TAGAAATAATTTTGTTTAACTTTAAGAAGGAGATATACATATGAAATTTGCGGTGATTGTGTTACCCGGC
TCCAACTGTGATATCGATATGTATCATGCTGTAAAGGATGAGCTCGGCCATGAAGTGGAATACGTCTGGC
ATGAGGAAACAAGCCTTGACGGCTTCGACGGCGTGTTAATTCCGGGAGGATTTTCTTACGGCGATTACTT
AAGATGCGGCGCCATCGCCCGATTTGCGAATATTATGCCAGCTGTCAAACAAGCAGCGGCTGAAGGAAAA
CCTGTTCTTGGCGTCTGTAACGGATTCCAGATTTTACAGGAGCTTGGGCTGCTGCCAGGCGCAATGAGAC
GCAACAAAGATCTGAAGTTCATTTGCCGTCCGGTTGAATTGATTGTTCAGAACGACGAAACCTTATTCAC
AACTTCCTACGAAAAGGGAGAATCGATTACAATCCCGGTTGCCCATGGTGAAGGGAATTTCTACTGTGAT
GACGAGACGCTTGCTACATTAAAGGAAAACAATCAAATTGCTTTCACATACGGCTCTAATATTAATGGAA
GTGTCAGCGACATTGCCGGTGTCGTGAATGAGAAAGGCAATGTATTAGGCATGATGCCTCACCCTGAGCG
CGCGGTCGATGAACTGCTTGGAAGCGCCGACGGTCTTAAATTGTTCCAGTCTATCGTGAAAAATTGGAGG
GAAACTCATGTCACTACTGCTTGACTCGAATCACGAATTCGAGCTCCGTCGACAAGCTTGCGGCCGCACT
CGAGCACCACCACCACCACCACTGAGATCCGGCTGCTAACAAAGCCCGAAAGGAAGCTGAGTTGGCTGCT
GCCACCGCTGAGCAATAACTAGCATAACCCCTTGGGGCCTCTAAACGGGTCTTGAGGGGTTTTTTGCTGA
AAGGAGGAACTATATCCGGAT
