>Addgene plasmid #73840 | pJK040 (pET-PurQ-A128T) | addgene partial sequence | sequence record 141243 | T7term 5'-GCTAGTTATTGCTCAGCGG-3'
GGGCTTTGTTAGCAGCCGGATCTCAGTGGTGGTGGTGGTGGTGCTCGAGTGCGGCCGCAAGCTTGTCGAC
GGAGCTCGAATTCGTGATTCGAGTCAAGCAGTAGTGACATGAGTTTCCCTCCAATTTTTCACGATAGACT
GGAACAATTTAAGACCGTCGGCGCTTCCAAGCAGTTCATCGACCGCGCGCTCAGGGTGAGGCATCATGCC
TAATACATTGCCTTTCTCATTCACGACACCGGCAATGTCGCTGACACTTCCATTAATATTAGAGCCGTAT
GTGAAAGCAATTTGATTGTTTTCCTTTAATGTAGCAAGCGTCTCGTCATCACAGTAGAAATTCCCTTCAC
CATGGGCAACCGGGATTGTAATCGATTCTCCCTTTTCGTAGGAAGTTGTGAATAAGGTTTCGTCGTTCTG
AACAATCAATTCAACCGGACGGCAAATGAACTTCAGATCTTTGTTGCGTCTCATTGCGCCTGGCAGCAGC
CCAAGCTCCTGTAAAATCTGGAATCCGTTACAGACGCCAAGAACAGGTTTTCCTTCAGCCGCTGCTTGTT
TGACAGCTGGCATAATATTCGCAAATCGGGCGATGGCGCCGCATCTTAAGTAATCGCCGTAAGAAAATCC
TCCCGGAATTAACACGCCGTCGAAGCCGTCAAGGCTTGTTTCCTCATGCCAGACGTATTCCACTTCATGG
CCGAGCTCATCCTTTACAGCATGATACATATCGATATCACAGTTGGAGCCGGGTAACACAATCACCGCAA
ATTTCATATGTATATCTCCTTCTTAAAGTTAAACAAAATTATTTCTAGAGGGGAATTGTTATCCGCTCAC
AATTCCCCTATAGTGAGTCGTATTAATTTCGCGGGATCGAGATCTCGATCCTCTACGCCGGACGCATCGT
GGCCGGCATCACCGGCGCCACAGGTGCGGTTGCTGGCGCCTATATCGCCGACATCACCGATGGGGAAGAT
CGGGCTCGCCACTTCGGGCCTCAGG
